Addgene plasmid #165023: pLJM1-Flag-Rheb-12Rs
Purpose: expression of Flag-Rheb-12Rs mutant protein in mammalian cells (all the lysine residues on Rheb except the K19 and K120 are mutated to arginines).
Depositing lab: Ken Inoki. Depositing organization: University of Michigan. Publication: Amino Acids Enhance Polyubiquitination of Rheb and Its Binding to mTORC1 by Blocking Lysosomal ATXN3 Deubiquitinase Activity. Yao Y, Hong S, Ikeda T, Mori H, MacDougald OA, Nada S, Okada M, Inoki K. Mol Cell. 2020 Nov 5;80(3):437-451.e6. doi: 10.1016/j.molcel.2020.10.004. PubMed 33157014.
Backbone
  Vector backbone: pLJM1
  Backbone manufacturer: Available at Addgene (#19319)
  Backbone size w/o insert (bp): 7400
  Total vector size (bp): 7955
  Vector type: Mammalian Expression, Lentiviral
  Selectable markers: Puromycin
Growth in bacteria
  Bacterial resistance: Ampicillin, 100 μg/mL
  Growth temperature: 37°C
  Growth strain: NEB Stable
  Copy number: Unknown
Gene/Insert
  Gene/Insert name: Rheb-12Rs
  Species: H. sapiens (human)
  Insert size (bp): 555
  Mutation: All the lysine residues except K19 and K120 are changed to arginines
  GenBank ID: NM_005614.4
  Entrez Gene: RHEB (a.k.a. RHEB2)
  Tag / fusion protein: flag (N terminal on backbone)
  Cloning method: Restriction Enzyme; 5′ cloning site SalI (not destroyed); 3′ cloning site EcoRI (not destroyed)
  Sequencing primers: 5′ CMV-F
Terms and licenses: Academic/Nonprofit Terms; Industry Terms: Not Available to Industry
How to cite: pLJM1-Flag-Rheb-12Rs was a gift from Ken Inoki (Addgene plasmid # 165023 ; http://n2t.net/addgene:165023 ; RRID:Addgene_165023)
