[The description below was written by a language model from this plasmid's Addgene catalogue record and pLannotate feature annotations shown in this document.]
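Description:
pLJM1-Flag-Rheb-12Rs is a lentiviral mammalian expression plasmid built on the pLJM1 backbone, carrying a mutant human RHEB coding sequence for transient or stable expression in mammalian cells. In bacteria it is maintained through a high-copy ColE1/pUC-type origin and selected with ampicillin via the β-lactamase gene; an f1 origin, an SV40 origin and poly(A) signal, and leftover lac and T7/T3 promoter elements are also present in the plasmid backbone. The catalogue lists a total size of 7,955 bp, while the sequenced record annotated here is 7,936 nt.

The transfer cassette has a third-generation, self-inactivating layout: an RSV promoter fused to a truncated HIV-1 5' LTR drives production of the genomic RNA, followed by the Ψ packaging signal with a gag fragment, the Rev response element for Rev-dependent nuclear export, a cPPT/CTS element, and a ΔU3 3' LTR that disables LTR promoter activity after integration. Within this frame, a CMV enhancer/promoter (preceded by a residual U6 promoter fragment) drives an N-terminally FLAG-tagged Rheb inserted between SalI and EcoRI sites. Downstream, a human PGK promoter expresses puromycin N-acetyltransferase, allowing selection of transduced cells.

In the 12Rs variant, every lysine in Rheb except K19 and K120 is replaced by arginine. Rheb is a small GTPase that activates mTORC1. Because lysines are the acceptor sites for ubiquitin, leaving only two is consistent with mapping which residues support Rheb polyubiquitination and its binding to mTORC1, the topic of the associated study. The FLAG tag permits detection or immunoprecipitation of the mutant protein.
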