Features (pLannotate 1.2.2; 29 found; start..end, strand, type, name):
      1..227     +  promoter       RSV promoter: Rous sarcoma virus enhancer/promoter
    228..408     +  LTR            5' LTR (truncated): truncated 5' long terminal repeat (LTR) from HIV-1
    455..580     +  misc_feature   HIV-1 Ψ: packaging signal of human immunodeficiency virus type 1
    564..927     +  CDS            HIV-1 gag (fragment): gag protein from human immunodeficiency virus 1; gag
   1073..1306    +  misc_feature   RRE: The Rev response element (RRE) of HIV-1 allows for Rev-dependent mRNA export from the nucleus to the cytoplasm.
   1683..1783    +  CDS            Rev (fragment): human immunodeficiency virus 1 (HIV-1) Rev protein; rev; enhances nuclear export of unspliced and incompletely spliced viral mRNAs
   1833..2016    +  promoter       U6 promoter (fragment): RNA polymerase III promoter for human U6 snRNA
   2007..2141    +  enhancer       CMV enhancer (fragment): human cytomegalovirus immediate early enhancer; contains an 18-bp deletion relative to the standard CMV enhancer
   2142..2345    +  promoter       CMV promoter: human cytomegalovirus (CMV) immediate early promoter
   2389..2409    +  CDS            FLAG (fragment): FLAG® epitope tag, followed by an enterokinase cleavage site
   2434..2985    +  CDS            RHEB: RHEB_HUMAN - Also known as RHEB2. Experimental evidence at protein level: Swiss-Prot protein existence level 1. Activates the protein kinase activity of mTORC1, and thereby plays a role in the regulation of apoptosis. Stimulates the phosphorylation of S6K1 and EIF4EBP1 through activation of mTORC1 signaling. Has low intrinsic GTPase activity. From Homo sapiens (Human).
   3030..3147    +  misc_feature   cPPT/CTS: central polypurine tract and central termination sequence of HIV-1
   3196..3706    +  promoter       hPGK promoter: human phosphoglycerate kinase 1 promoter
   3728..4327    +  CDS            PuroR: puromycin N-acetyltransferase; pac from Streptomyces alboniger; confers resistance to puromycin
   4370..4453    +  CDS            nef (fragment): NEF_HV1Z2 - Experimental evidence at protein level: Swiss-Prot protein existence level 1. Extracellular Nef protein targets CD4(+) T-lymphocytes for apoptosis by interacting with CXCR4 surface receptors. From Human immunodeficiency virus type 1 group M subtype D (isolate Z2/CDC-Z34) (HIV-1).
   4455..4688    +  LTR            3' LTR (ΔU3): self-inactivating 3' long terminal repeat (LTR) from HIV-1
   4760..4881    +  polyA_signal   SV40 poly(A) signal: SV40 polyadenylation signal
   4921..5056    +  rep_origin     SV40 ori: SV40 origin of replication
   5077..5095    -  promoter       T7 promoter: promoter for bacteriophage T7 RNA polymerase
   5103..5258    +  CDS            lacZα (fragment): LacZα fragment of β-galactosidase; lacZ fragment
   5263..5691    +  rep_origin     f1 ori (sequence partly withheld): f1 bacteriophage origin of replication; arrow indicates direction of (+) strand synthesis
   5744..5848    +  promoter       AmpR promoter: bla
   5849..6709    +  CDS            AmpR: β-lactamase; bla; confers resistance to ampicillin, carbenicillin, and related antibiotics
   6880..7468    +  rep_origin     ori: high-copy-number ColE1/pMB1/pBR322/pUC origin of replication
   7651..7743    +  CDS            lacI (fragment): lac repressor; lacI; The lac repressor binds to the lac operator to inhibit transcription in E. coli. This inhibition can be relieved by adding lactose or isopropyl-β-D-thiogalactopyranoside (IPTG).
   7756..7777    +  protein_bind   CAP binding site: CAP binding activates transcription in the presence of cAMP. E. coli catabolite activator protein
   7792..7822    +  promoter       lac promoter: promoter for the E. coli lac operon
   7830..7846    +  protein_bind   lac operator: The lac repressor binds to the lac operator to inhibit transcription in E. coli. This inhibition can be relieved by adding lactose or isopropyl-β-D-thiogalactopyranoside (IPTG). lac repressor encoded by lacI
   7891..7909    +  promoter       T3 promoter: promoter for bacteriophage T3 RNA polymerase
>Addgene plasmid #165023 | pLJM1-Flag-Rheb-12Rs | addgene full sequence | sequence record 326718 | Addgene NGS Result
TGTAGTCTTATGCAATACTCTTGTAGTCTTGCAACATGGTAACGATGAGTTAGCAACATGCCTTACAAGG
AGAGAAAAAGCACCGTGCATGCCGATTGGTGGAAGTAAGGTGGTACGATCGTGCCTTATTAGGAAGGCAA
CAGACGGGTCTGACATGGATTGGACGAACCACTGAATTGCCGCATTGCAGAGATATTGTATTTAAGTGCC
TAGCTCGATACATAAACGGGTCTCTCTGGTTAGACCAGATCTGAGCCTGGGAGCTCTCTGGCTAACTAGG
GAACCCACTGCTTAAGCCTCAATAAAGCTTGCCTTGAGTGCTTCAAGTAGTGTGTGCCCGTCTGTTGTGT
GACTCTGGTAACTAGAGATCCCTCAGACCCTTTTAGTCAGTGTGGAAAATCTCTAGCAGTRGYRSYYGAA
CAGGGACTTGAAAGCGAAAGGGAAACCAGAGGAGCTCTCTCGACGCAGGACTCGGCTTGCTGAAGCGCGC
ACGGCAAGAGGCGAGGGGCGGCGACTGGTGAGTACGCCAAAAATTTTGACTAGCGGAGGCTAGAAGGAGA
GAGATGGGTGCGAGAGCGTCAGTATTAAGCGGGGGAGAATTAGATCGCGATGGGAAAAAATTCGGTTAAG
GCCAGGGGGAAAGAAAAAATATAAATTAAAACATATAGTATGGGCAAGCAGGGAGCTAGAACGATTCGCA
GTTAATCCTGGCCTGTTAGAAACATCAGAAGGCTGTAGACAAATACTGGGACAGCTACAACCATCCCTTC
AGACAGGATCAGAAGAACTTAGATCATTATATAATACAGTAGCAACCCTCTATTGTGTGCATCAAAGGAT
AGAGATAAAAGACACCAAGGAAGCTTTAGACAAGATAGAGGAAGAGCAAAACAAAAGTAAGACCACCGCA
CAGCAAGCGGCCGCTGATCTTCAGACCTGGAGGAGGAGATATGAGGGACAATTGGAGAAGTGAATTATAT
AAATATAAAGTAGTAAAAATTGAACCATTAGGAGTAGCACCCACCAAGGCAAAGAGAAGAGTGGTGCAGA
GAGAAAAAAGAGCAGTGGGAATAGGAGCTTTGTTCCTTGGGTTCTTGGGAGCAGCAGGAAGCACTATGGG
CGCAGCGTCAATGACGCTGACGGTACAGGCCAGACAATTATTGTCTGGTATAGTGCAGCAGCAGAACAAT
TTGCTGAGGGCTATTGAGGCGCAACAGCATCTGTTGCAACTCACAGTCTGGGGCATCAAGCAGCTCCAGG
CAAGAATCCTGGCTGTGGAAAGATACCTAAAGGATCAACAGCTCCTGGGGATTTGGGGTTGCTCTGGAAA
ACTCATTTGCACCACTGCTGTGCCTTGGAATGCTAGTTGGAGTAATAAATCTCTGGAACAGATTTGGAAT
CACACGACCTGGATGGAGTGGGACAGAGAAATTAACAATTACACAAGCTTAATACACTCCTTAATTGAAG
AATCGCAAAACCAGCAAGAAAAGAATGAACAAGAATTATTGGAATTAGATAAATGGGCAAGTTTGTGGAA
TTGGTTTAACATAACAAATTGGCTGTGGTATATAAAATTATTCATAATGATAGTAGGAGGCTTGGTAGGT
TTAAGAATAGTTTTTGCTGTACTTTCTATAGTGAATAGAGTTAGGCAGGGATATTCACCATTATCGTTTC
AGACCCACCTCCCAACCCCGAGGGGACCCGACAGGCCCGAAGGAATAGAAGAAGAAGGTGGAGAGAGAGA
CAGAGACAGATCCATTCGATTAGTGAACGGATCTCGACGGTATCGATCACGAGACTAGCCTCGAGCGGCC
GCCCCCTTCACCGAGGGCCTATTTCCCATGATTCCTTCATATTTGCATATACGATACAAGGCTGTTAGAG
AGATAATTGGAATTAATTTGACTGTAAACACAAAGATATTAGTACAAAATACGTGACGTAGAAAGTAATA
ATTTCTTGGGTAGTTTGCAGTTTTAAAATTATGTTTTAAAATGGACTATCATATGCCAAGTACGCCCCCT
ATTGACGTCAATGACGGTAAATGGCCCGCCTGGCATTATGCCCAGTACATGACCTTATGGGACTTTCCTA
CTTGGCAGTACATCTACGTATTAGTCATCGCTATTACCATGGTGATGCGGTTTTGGCAGTACATCAATGG
GCGTGGATAGCGGTTTGACTCACGGGGATTTCCAAGTCTCCACCCCATTGACGTCAATGGGAGTTTGTTT
TGGCACCAAAATCAACGGGACTTTCCAAAATGTCGTAACAACTCCGCCCCATTGACGCAAATGGGCGGTA
GGCGTGTACGGTGGGAGGTCTATATAAGCAGAGCTGGTTTAGTGAACCGTCAGATCCGCTAGCGCTACCG
GTATGGACTACAAGGATGACGATGACAAGGGTGGTGGTGGTGGTGCGTCGACGATGCCGCAGTCCAGGTC
CCGGAGGATCGCGATCCTGGGCTACCGGTCTGTGGGGAAATCCTCATTGACGATTCAATTTGTTGAAGGC
CAATTTGTGGACTCCTACGATCCAACCATAGAAAACACTTTTACAAGGTTGATCACAGTAAATGGACAAG
AATATCATCTTCAACTTGTAGACACAGCCGGGCAAGATGAATATTCTATCTTTCCTCAGACATACTCCAT
AGATATTAATGGCTATATTCTTGTGTATTCTGTTACATCAATCAGGAGTTTTGAAGTGATTAGGGTTATC
CATGGCAGGTTGTTGGATATGGTGGGGAGGGTACAAATACCTATTATGTTGGTTGGGAATAAGAGGGACC
TGCATATGGAAAGGGTGATCAGTTATGAAGAAGGGAGGGCTTTGGCAGAATCTTGGAATGCAGCTTTTTT
GGAATCTTCTGCTAGGGAAAATCAGACTGCTGTGGATGTTTTTCGAAGGATAATTTTGGAGGCAGAAAGG
ATGGACGGGGCAGCTTCACAAGGCAGGTCTTCATGCTCGGTGATGTGAGAATTCTCGACCTCGAGACAAA
TGGCAGTATTCATCCACAATTTTAAAAGAAAAGGGGGGATTGGGGGGTACAGTGCAGGGGAAAGAATAGT
AGACATAATAGCAACAGACATACAAACTAAAGAATTACAAAAACAAATTACAAAAATTCAAAATTTTCGG
GTTTATTACAGGGACAGCAGAGATCCACTTTGGCCGCGGCTCGAGGGGGTTGGGGTTGCGCCTTTTCCAA
GGCAGCCCTGGGTTTGCGCAGGGACGCGGCTGCTCTGGGCGTGGTTCCGGGAAACGCAGCGGCGCCGACC
CTGGGTCTCGCACATTCTTCACGTCCGTTCGCAGCGTCACCCGGATCTTCGCCGCTACCCTTGTGGGCCC
CCCGGCGACGCTTCCTGCTCCGCCCCTAAGTCGGGAAGGTTCCTTGCGGTTCGCGGCGTGCCGGACGTGA
CAAACGGAAGCCGCACGTCTCACTAGTACCCTCGCAGACGGACAGCGCCAGGGAGCAATGGCAGCGCGCC
GACCGCGATGGGCTGTGGCCAATAGCGGCTGCTCAGCAGGGCGCGCCGAGAGCAGCGGCCGGGAAGGGGC
GGTGCGGGAGGCGGGGTGTGGGGCGGTAGTGTGGGCCCTGTTCCTGCCCGCGCGGTGTTCCGCATTCTGC
AAGCCTCCGGAGCGCACGTCGGCAGTCGGCTCCCTCGTTGACCGAATCACCGACCTCTCTCCCCAGGGGG
ATCCACCGGAGCTTACCATGACCGAGTACAAGCCCACGGTGCGCCTCGCCACCCGCGACGACGTCCCCAG
GGCCGTACGCACCCTCGCCGCCGCGTTCGCCGACTACCCCGCCACGCGCCACACCGTCGATCCGGACCGC
CACATCGAGCGGGTCACCGAGCTGCAAGAACTCTTCCTCACGCGCGTCGGGCTCGACATCGGCAAGGTGT
GGGTCGCGGACGACGGCGCCGCGGTGGCGGTCTGGACCACGCCGGAGAGCGTCGAAGCGGGGGCGGTGTT
CGCCGAGATCGGCCCGCGCATGGCCGAGTTGAGCGGTTCCCGGCTGGCCGCGCAGCAACAGATGGAAGGC
CTCCTGGCGCCGCACCGGCCCAAGGAGCCCGCGTGGTTCCTGGCCACCGTCGGCGTCTCGCCCGACCACC
AGGGCAAGGGTCTGGGCAGCGCCGTCGTGCTCCCCGGAGTGGAGGCGGCCGAGCGCGCCGGGGTGCCCGC
CTTCCTGGAGACCTCCGCGCCCCGCAACCTCCCCTTCTACGAGCGGCTCGGCTTCACCGTCACCGCCGAC
GTCGAGGTGCCCGAAGGACCGCGCACCTGGTGCATGACCCGCAAGCCCGGTGCCTGACGCCCGCCCCACG
ACCCGCAGCGCCCGACCGAAAGGAGCGCACGACCCCATGCATCGGTACCTTTAAGACCAATGACTTACAA
GGCAGCTGTAGATCTTAGCCACTTTTTAAAAGAAAAGGGGGGACTGGAAGGGCTAATTCACTCCCAACGA
AGACAAGATCTGCTTTTTGCTTGTACTGGGTCTCTCTGGTTAGACCAGATCTGAGCCTGGGAGCTCTCTG
GCTAACTAGGGAACCCACTGCTTAAGCCTCAATAAAGCTTGCCTTGAGTGCTTCAAGTAGTGTGTGCCCG
TCTGTTGTGTGACTCTGGTAACTAGAGATCCCTCAGACCCTTTTAGTCAGTGTGGAAAATCTCTAGCAGT
AGTAGTTCATGTCATCTTATTATTCAGTATTTATAACTTGCAAAGAAATGAATATCAGAGAGTGAGAGGA
ACTTGTTTATTGCAGCTTATAATGGTTACAAATAAAGCAATAGCATCACAAATTTCACAAATAAAGCATT
TTTTTCACTGCATTCTAGTTGTGGTTTGTCCAAACTCATCAATGTATCTTATCATGTCTGGCTCTAGCTA
TCCCGCCCCTAACTCCGCCCATCCCGCCCCTAACTCCGCCCAGTTCCGCCCATTCTCCGCCCCATGGCTG
ACTAATTTTTTTTATTTATGCAGAGGCCGAGGCCGCCTCGGCCTCTGAGCTATTCCAGAAGTAGTGAGGA
GGCTTTTTTGGAGGCCTAGGGACGTACCCAATTCGCCCTATAGTGAGTCGTATTACGCGCGCTCACTGGC
CGTCGTTTTACAACGTCGTGACTGGGAAAACCCTGGCGTTACCCAACTTAATCGCCTTGCAGCACATCCC
CCTTTCGCCAGCTGGCGTAATAGCGAAGAGGCCCGCACCGATCGCCCTTCCCAACAGTTGCGCAGCCTGA
ATGGCGAATGGG
[124 nt withheld, positions 5263-5386]
C
[91 nt withheld, positions 5388-5478]
A
[49 nt withheld, positions 5480-5528]
CCTTTGACGTTGGAGTCCACGTTCTTT
[37 nt withheld, positions 5556-5592]
ACCCTATCTCGGTCTATTCTTTTGATTTATAAGGGATTTTGCCGATTTCGGCCTATTGGTTAAAAAATGA
GCTGATTTAACAAAAATTTAACGCGAATTTTAACAAAATATTAACGCTTACAATTTAGGTGGCACTTTTC
GGGGAAATGTGCGCGGAACCCCTATTTGTTTATTTTTCTAAATACATTCAAATATGTATCCGCTCATGAG
ACAATAACCCTGATAAATGCTTCAATAATATTGAAAAAGGAAGAGTATGAGTATTCAACATTTCCGTGTC
GCCCTTATTCCCTTTTTTGCGGCATTTTGCCTTCCTGTTTTTGCTCACCCAGAAACGCTGGTGAAAGTAA
AAGATGCTGAAGATCAGTTGGGTGCACGAGTGGGTTACATCGAACTGGATCTCAACAGCGGTAAGATCCT
TGAGAGTTTTCGCCCCGAAGAACGTTTTCCAATGATGAGCACTTTTAAAGTTCTGCTATGTGGCGCGGTA
TTATCCCGTATTGACGCCGGGCAAGAGCAACTCGGTCGCCGCATACACTATTCTCAGAATGACTTGGTTG
AGTACTCACCAGTCACAGAAAAGCATCTTACGGATGGCATGACAGTAAGAGAATTATGCAGTGCTGCCAT
AACCATGAGTGATAACACTGCGGCCAACTTACTTCTGACAACGATCGGAGGACCGAAGGAGCTAACCGCT
TTTTTGCACAACATGGGGGATCATGTAACTCGCCTTGATCGTTGGGAACCGGAGCTGAATGAAGCCATAC
CAAACGACGAGCGTGACACCACGATGCCTGTAGCAATGGCAACAACGTTGCGCAAACTATTAACTGGCGA
ACTACTTACTCTAGCTTCCCGGCAACAATTAATAGACTGGATGGAGGCGGATAAAGTTGCAGGACCACTT
CTGCGCTCGGCCCTTCCGGCTGGCTGGTTTATTGCTGATAAATCTGGAGCCGGTGAGCGTGGGTCTCGCG
GTATCATTGCAGCACTGGGGCCAGATGGTAAGCCCTCCCGTATCGTAGTTATCTACACGACGGGGAGTCA
GGCAACTATGGATGAACGAAATAGACAGATCGCTGAGATAGGTGCCTCACTGATTAAGCATTGGTAACTG
TCAGACCAAGTTTACTCATATATACTTTAGATTGATTTAAAACTTCATTTTTAATTTAAAAGGATCTAGG
TGAAGATCCTTTTTGATAATCTCATGACCAAAATCCCTTAACGTGAGTTTTCGTTCCACTGAGCGTCAGA
CCCCGTAGAAAAGATCAAAGGATCTTCTTGAGATCCTTTTTTTCTGCGCGTAATCTGCTGCTTGCAAACA
AAAAAACCACCGCTACCAGCGGTGGTTTGTTTGCCGGATCAAGAGCTACCAACTCTTTTTCCGAAGGTAA
CTGGCTTCAGCAGAGCGCAGATACCAAATACTGTTCTTCTAGTGTAGCCGTAGTTAGGCCACCACTTCAA
GAACTCTGTAGCACCGCCTACATACCTCGCTCTGCTAATCCTGTTACCAGTGGCTGCTGCCAGTGGCGAT
AAGTCGTGTCTTACCGGGTTGGACTCAAGACGATAGTTACCGGATAAGGCGCAGCGGTCGGGCTGAACGG
GGGGTTCGTGCACACAGCCCAGCTTGGAGCGAACGACCTACACCGAACTGAGATACCTACAGCGTGAGCT
ATGAGAAAGCGCCACGCTTCCCGAAGGGAGAAAGGCGGACAGGTATCCGGTAAGCGGCAGGGTCGGAACA
GGAGAGCGCACGAGGGAGCTTCCAGGGGGAAACGCCTGGTATCTTTATAGTCCTGTCGGGTTTCGCCACC
TCTGACTTGAGCGTCGATTTTTGTGATGCTCGTCAGGGGGGCGGAGCCTATGGAAAAACGCCAGCAACGC
GGCCTTTTTACGGTTCCTGGCCTTTTGCTGGCCTTTTGCTCACATGTTCTTTCCTGCGTTATCCCCTGAT
TCTGTGGATAACCGTATTACCGCCTTTGAGTGAGCTGATACCGCTCGCCGCAGCCGAACGACCGAGCGCA
GCGAGTCAGTGAGCGAGGAAGCGGAAGAGCGCCCAATACGCAAACCGCCTCTCCCCGCGCGTTGGCCGAT
TCATTAATGCAGCTGGCACGACAGGTTTCCCGACTGGAAAGCGGGCAGTGAGCGCAACGCAATTAATGTG
AGTTAGCTCACTCATTAGGCACCCCAGGCTTTACACTTTATGCTTCCGGCTCGTATGTTGTGTGGAATTG
TGAGCGGATAACAATTTCACACAGGAAACAGCTATGACCATGATTACGCCAAGCGCGCAATTAACCCTCA
CTAAAGGGAACAAAAGCTGGAGCTGCAAGCTTAA
