>Addgene plasmid #165023 | pLJM1-Flag-Rheb-12Rs | depositor partial sequence | sequence record 321459 | sequencing from the 5' terminal of insert by using CMV-F primer
GATGAATATTCTATCTTTCCTCAGACATACTCCATAGATATTAATGGCTATATTCTTGTGTATTCTGTTA
CATCAATCAGGAGTTTTGAAGTGATTAGGGTTATCCATGGCAGGTTGTTGGATATGGTGGGGAGGGTACA
AATACCTATTATGTTGGTTGGGAATAAGAGGGACCTGCATATGGAAAGGGTGATCAGTTATGAAGAAGGG
AGGGCTTTGGCAGAATCTTGGAATGCAGCTTTTTTGGAATCTTCTGCTAGGGAAAATCAGACTGCTGTGG
ATGTTTTTCGAAGGATAATTTTGGAGGCAGAAAGGATGGACGGGGCAGCTTCACAAGGCAGGTCTTCATG
CTCGGTGATGTGAGAATTCTCGACCTCGAGACAAATGGCAGTATTCATCCACAATTTTAAAAGAAAAGGG
GGGATTGGGGGGTACAGTGCAGGGGAAAGAATAGTAGACATAATAGCAACAGACATACAAACTAAAGAAT
TACAAAAACAAATTACAAAAATTCAAAATTTTCGGGTTTATTACAGGACAGCAGANATCCACTTTGGCCG
CGGCTCGAGGGGGTTGGGGTTGCGCCTTTTCCAAGGCAGCCCTGGGTTTGCGCAG
